Addgene plasmid #45939: pTD-CTwinStrep
Purpose: (Empty Backbone) use to create C-terminal Twin-Strep-tag fusion proteins
Depositing lab: Thorben Dammeyer. Depositing organization: Technische Universitaet Braunschweig. Publication: Broad host range vectors for expression of proteins with (Twin-) Strep-tag, His-tag and engineered, export optimized yellow fluorescent protein. Dammeyer T, Timmis KN, Tinnefeld P. Microb Cell Fact. 2013 May 20;12(1):49. 10.1186/1475-2859-12-49 PubMed 23687945.
Backbone
  Vector backbone: pSEVA424
  Backbone manufacturer: SEVA (de Lorenzo Lab)
  Modifications to backbone: Insertion of a synthetic MfeI/HindIII fragment providing a new, customized MCS with RBS and C-terminal Twin-Strep-tag in the EcoRI/HindIII sites of pSEVA424
  Vector type: Bacterial Expression
  Promoter: Trc (lactose/IPTG inducible)
  Tag / fusion protein: Twin-Strep (C terminal on backbone)
Growth in bacteria
  Bacterial resistance: Streptomycin, 50 μg/mL
  Growth temperature: 37°C
  Growth strain: DH5alpha
  Growth instructions: For growth in P.putida KT2440 (30C); on plates use spectinomycin in addition.
  Copy number: Low Copy
Gene/Insert
  Cloning method: Restriction Enzyme
  Sequencing primers: 5′ 5′-TGTGTGGAATTGTGAGCGG-3′; 3′ 5′-ACTTTGTTTTAGGGCGACTG-3′
Terms and licenses: Academic/Nonprofit Terms; Industry Terms: Not Available to Industry
Depositor comments: This plasmid was tested in the Gram-negative soil bacterium Pseudomonas putida KT2440 and Escherichia coli K12 and is especially suited for protein production, affinity purification, protein complex copurification with SPINE (Strep Protein Interaction Experiments) or (co-)localization studies. Due to the broad host range of the RK2 origin of replication, the plasmid facilitates experimental verification of hypothetical proteins and protein production yield assessment in different expression hosts possibly including new isolates. The Supplementary Table S1 in the following publication lists approximately 30 strains in which the RK2 origin of replication should be functional. Silva-Rocha et al., The Standard European Vector Architecture (SEVA): a coherent platform for the analysis and deployment of complex prokaryotic phenotypes. Nucleic Acids Research 2013, 41:D666-675. http://nar.oxfordjournals.org/content/41/D1/D666.long
How to cite: pTD-CTwinStrep was a gift from Thorben Dammeyer (Addgene plasmid # 45939 ; http://n2t.net/addgene:45939 ; RRID:Addgene_45939)
