[The description below was written by a language model from this plasmid's Addgene catalogue record and pLannotate feature annotations shown in this document.]
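Description:
pTD-CTwinStrep is an empty bacterial expression backbone for producing proteins with a C-terminal Twin-Strep-tag in a wide range of Gram-negative hosts. It derives from the SEVA vector pSEVA424, into whose EcoRI/HindIII sites a synthetic MfeI/HindIII fragment was inserted to supply a customized multiple cloning site, a ribosome binding site and the tag. Replication relies on the broad-host-range RK2 (IncP) system, annotated as oriV together with the trfA gene, whose product binds and activates that origin. The plasmid is maintained at low copy number. An incP oriT allows conjugative mobilization when transfer functions are supplied by a helper. Selection uses the aadA aminoglycoside adenylyltransferase, which confers streptomycin and spectinomycin resistance. Lambda t0 and rrnB T1 terminators flank the modules, as is typical of the SEVA layout.

The expression cassette consists of lacI driven by the lacIq promoter, followed by the trc promoter with a lac operator, so transcription is repressed until lactose or IPTG is added. Downstream lie a phage T7 gene 10-type ribosome binding site, the cloning region, and two Strep-tag II matches about 40 bp apart that together correspond to the Twin-Strep-tag. A gene cloned in frame by restriction enzymes therefore acquires the tandem tag at its C terminus for binding to Strep-Tactin. Several short annotated fragments (GmR, Tn5 tnpA, CloDF13 ori, tet promoter, yciV, lacZα) appear to be partial sequence matches or backbone remnants rather than functional parts.

The depositor reports testing in Escherichia coli K12 and Pseudomonas putida KT2440. Recommended uses are protein production, affinity purification, co-purification of protein complexes (SPINE), localization studies, and comparing expression yields across different hosts.
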