Features (pLannotate 1.2.2; 19 found; start..end, strand, type, name):
      5..99      +  terminator     lambda t0 terminator: transcription terminator from phage lambda
    272..328     +  CDS            GmR (fragment): gentamycin acetyltransferase; aacC1; confers resistance to gentamycin
    335..1126    +  CDS            SmR: aminoglycoside adenylyltransferase (Murphy, 1985); aadA; confers resistance to spectinomycin and streptomycin
   1272..1380    +  oriT           oriT: incP origin of transfer
   1441..2589    -  CDS            trfA: trans-acting replication protein that binds to and activates oriV
   2641..2922    -  CDS            tnpA (fragment): TN5P_ECOLX - Also known as tnp. Experimental evidence at protein level: Swiss-Prot protein existence level 1. Mediates transposition of transposon Tn5 by a 'cut and paste' mechanism. First, the monomeric transposase binds the 19 bp inverted DNA repeats flanking the transposon. Then, dimerization of the DNA- bound transposase creates a synaptic DNA complex. After nicking of the first DNA strand, excision of the transposon proceeds through a series of intermediates. The transposase then mediates the insertion of the transposon at a new site by strand transfer. The activity of the wild- type tran
   2981..3512    -  rep_origin     oriV: incP origin of replication
   3568..3603    -  rep_origin     CloDF13 ori (fragment): Plasmids containing the CloDF13 (CDF) origin of replication can be propagated in E. coli cells that contain additional plasmids with compatible origins.
   3639..3725    -  terminator     rrnB T1 terminator: Escherichia coli rrnB; transcription terminator T1 from the E. coli rrnB gene
   3742..3819    +  promoter       lacIq promoter: lacI (mutant); In the lacIq allele, a single base change in the promoter boosts expression of the lacI gene about 10-fold.
   3820..4902    +  CDS            lacI: lac repressor; lacI; The lac repressor binds to the lac operator to inhibit transcription in E. coli. This inhibition can be relieved by adding lactose or isopropyl-β-D-thiogalactopyranoside (IPTG).
   4944..4961    +  promoter       tet promoter (fragment): E. coli promoter for tetracycline efflux protein gene
   4957..5058    -  CDS            yciV (fragment): RNAAM_ECOLI - Also known as trpH From Escherichia coli (strain K12).
   5134..5163    +  promoter       trc promoter: strong E. coli promoter; hybrid between the trp and lac UV5 promoters
   5171..5187    +  protein_bind   lac operator: The lac repressor binds to the lac operator to inhibit transcription in E. coli. This inhibition can be relieved by adding lactose or isopropyl-β-D-thiogalactopyranoside (IPTG). lac repressor encoded by lacI
   5220..5237    +  RBS            RBS (fragment): efficient ribosome binding site from bacteriophage T7 gene 10 (Olins and Rangwala, 1989)
   5299..5318    +  CDS            Strep-Tag II (fragment): peptide that binds Strep-Tactin®, an engineered form of streptavidin
   5359..5381    +  CDS            Strep-Tag II (fragment): peptide that binds Strep-Tactin®, an engineered form of streptavidin
   5405..5429    +  CDS            lacZα (fragment): LacZα fragment of β-galactosidase; lacZ fragment
>Addgene plasmid #45939 | pTD-CTwinStrep | depositor full sequence | sequence record 64652 | pTD-CTwinStrep sequence 5435 bps
CTTGGACTCCTGTTGATAGATCCAGTAATGACCTCAGAACTCCATCTGGATTTGTTCAGAACGCTCGGTT
GCCGCCGGGCGTTTTTTATTGGTGAGAATCCAGGGGTCCCCAATAATTACGATTTACGTATTTAAATGAA
CCTTGACCGAACGCAGCGGTGGTAACGGCGCAGTGGCGGTTTTCATGGCTTGTTATGACTGTTTTTTTGG
GGTACAGTCTATGCCTCGGGCATCCAAGCAGCAAGCGCGTTACGCCGTGGGTCGATGTTTGATGTTATGG
AGCAGCAACGATGTTACGCAGCAGGGCAGTCGCCCTAAAACAAAGTTAAACATCATGAGGGAAGCGGTGA
TCGCCGAAGTATCGACTCAACTATCAGAGGTAGTTGGCGTCATCGAGCGCCATCTCGAACCGACGTTGCT
GGCCGTACATTTGTACGGCTCCGCAGTGGATGGCGGCCTGAAGCCACACAGTGATATTGATTTGCTGGTT
ACGGTGACCGTAAGGCTTGATGAAACAACGCGGCGAGCTTTGATCAACGACCTTTTGGAAACTTCGGCTT
CCCCTGGAGAGAGCGAGATTCTCCGCGCTGTAGAAGTCACCATTGTTGTGCACGACGACATCATTCCGTG
GCGTTATCCAGCTAAGCGCGAACTGCAATTTGGAGAATGGCAGCGCAATGACATTCTTGCAGGTATCTTC
GAGCCAGCCACGATCGACATTGATCTGGCTATCTTGCTGACAAAAGCAAGAGAACATAGCGTTGCCTTGG
TAGGTCCAGCGGCGGAGGAACTCTTTGATCCGGTTCCTGAACAGGATCTATTTGAGGCGCTAAATGAAAC
CTTAACGCTATGGAACTCGCCGCCCGACTGGGCTGGCGATGAGCGAAATGTAGTGCTTACGTTGTCCCGC
ATTTGGTACAGCGCAGTAACCGGCAAAATCGCGCCGAAGGATGTCGCTGCCGACTGGGCAATGGAGCGCC
TGCCGGCCCAGTATCAGCCCGTCATACTTGAAGCTAGACAGGCTTATCTTGGACAAGAAGAAGATCGCTT
GGCCTCGCGCGCAGATCAGTTGGAAGAATTTGTCCACTACGTGAAAGGCGAGATCACCAAGGTAGTCGGC
AAATAAGACAAGGGTCCTTTTCCGCTGCATAACCCTGCTTCGGGGTCATTATAGCGATTTTTTCGGTATA
TCCATCCTTTTTCGCACGATATACAGGATTTTGCCAAAGGGTTCGTGTAGACTTTCCTTGGTGTATCCAA
CGGCGTCAGCCGGGCAGGATAGGTGAAGTAGGCCCACCCGCGAGCGGGTGTTCCTTCTTCACTGTCCCTT
ATTCGCACCTGGCGGTGCTCAACGGGAATCCTGCTCTGCGAGGCTGGCCGTAGGCCGGCCGCGATGCAGG
TGGCTGCTGAACCCCCAGCCGGAACTGACCCCACAAGGCCCTAGCGTTTGCAATGCACCAGGTCATCATT
GACCCAGGCGTGTTCCACCAGGCCGCTGCCTCGCAACTCTTCGCAGGCTTCGCCGACCTGCTCGCGCCAC
TTCTTCACGCGGGTGGAATCCGATCCGCACATGAGGCGGAAGGTTTCCAGCTTGAGCGGGTACGGCTCCC
GGTGCGAGCTGAAATAGTCGAACATCCGTCGGGCCGTCGGCGACAGCTTGCGGTACTTCTCCCATATGAA
TTTCGTGTAGTGGTCGCCAGCAAACAGCACGACGATTTCCTCGTCGATCAGGACCTGGCAACGGGACGTT
TTCTTGCCACGGTCCAGGACGCGGAAGCGGTGCAGCAGCGACACCGATTCCAGGTGCCCAACGCGGTCGG
ACGTGAAGCCCATCGCCGTCGCCTGTAGGCGCGACAGGCATTCCTCGGCCTTCGTGTAATACCGGCCATT
GATCGACCAGCCCAGGTCCTGGCAAAGCTCGTAGAACGTGAAGGTGATCGGCTCGCCGATAGGGGTGCGC
TTCGCGTACTCCAACACCTGCTGCCACACCAGTTCGTCATCGTCGGCCCGCAGCTCGACGCCGGTGTAGG
TGATCTTCACGTCCTTGTTGACGTGGAAAATGACCTTGTTTTGCAGCGCCTCGCGCGGGATTTTCTTGTT
GCGCGTGGTGAACAGGGCAGAGCGGGCCGTGTCGTTTGGCATCGCTCGCATCGTGTCCGGCCACGGCGCA
ATATCGAACAAGGAAAGCTGCATTTCCTTGATCTGCTGCTTCGTGTGTTTCAGCAACGCGGCCTGCTTGG
CTTCGCTGACCTGTTTTGCCAGGTCCTCGCCGGCGGTTTTTCGCTTCTTGGTCGTCATAGTTCCTCGCGT
GTCGATGGTCATCGACTTCGCCAAACCTGCCGCCTCCTGTTCGAGACGACGCGAACGCTCCACGGCGGCC
GATGGCGCGGGCAGGGCAGGGGGAGCCAGTTGCACGCTGTCGCGCTCGATCTTGGCCGTAGCTTGCTGGA
CTATCGAGCCGACGGACTGGAAGGTTTCGCGGGGCGCACGCATGACGGTGCGGCTTGCGATGGTTTCGGC
ATCCTCGGCGGAAAACCCCGCGTCGATCAGTTCTTGCCTGTATGCCTTCCGGTCAAACGTCCGATTCATT
CACCCTCCTTGCGGGATTGCCCCGGAATTAATTCCCCGGATCGATCCGTCGATCTTGATCCCCTGCGCCA
TCAGATCCTTGGCGGCAAGAAAGCCATCCAGTTTACTTTGCAGGGCTTCCCAACCTTACCAGAGGGCGCC
CCAGCTGGCAATTCCGGTTCGCTTGCTGTCCATAAAACCGCCCAGTCTAGCTATCGCCATGTAAGCCCAC
TGCAAGCTACCTGCTTTCTCTTTGCGCTTGCGTTTTCCCTTGTCCAGATAGCCCAGTAGCTGACATTCAT
CCGGGGTCAGCACCGTTTCTGCGGACTGGCTTTCTACGTGGCTGCCATTTTTGGGGTGAGGCCGTTCGCG
GCCGAGGGGCGCAGCCCCTGGGGGGATGGGGTGCCGCGTTAGCGGGCCGGGAGGGTTCGAGAAGGGGGGG
CACCCCCCTTCGGCGTGCGCGGTCACGCGCACAGGGCGCAGCCCTGGTTAAAAACAAGGTTTATAAATAT
TGGTTTAAAAGCAGGTTAAAAGACAGGTTAGCGGTGGCCGAAAAACGGGCGGAAACCCTTGCAAATGCTG
GATTTTCTGCCTGTGGACAGCCCCTCAAATGTCAATAGGTGCGCCCCTCATCTGTCAGCACTCTGCCCCT
CAAGTGTCAAGGATCGCGCCCCTCATCTGTCAGTAGTCGCGCCCCTCAAGTGTCAATACCGCAGGGCACT
TATCCCCAGGCTTGTCCACATCATCTGTGGGAAACTCGCGTAAAATCAGGCGTTTTCGCCGATTTGCGAG
GCTGGCCAGCTCCACGTCGCCGGCCGAAATCGAGCCTGCCCCTCATCTGTCAACGCCGCGCCGGGTGAGT
CGGCCCCTCAAGTGTCAACGTCCGCCCCTCATCTGTCAGTGAGGGCCAAGTTTTCCGCGAGGTATCCACA
ACGCCGGCGGCCCTACATGGCTCTGCTGTAGTGAGTGGGTTGCGCTCCGGCAGCGGTCCTGATCCCCCGC
AGAAAAAAAGGATCTCAAGAAGATCCTTTGATCTTTTCTACGGCGCGCCCAGCTGTCTAGGGCGGCGGAT
TTGTCCTACTCAGGAGAGCGTTCACCGACAAACAACAGATAAAACGAAAGGCCCAGTCTTTCGACTGAGC
CTTTCGTTTTATTTGATGCCTTTAATTAATTGACACCATCGAATGGTGCAAAACCTTTCGCGGTATGGCA
TGATAGCGCCCGGAAGAGAGTCAATTCAGGGTGGTGAATGTGAAACCAGTAACGTTATACGATGTCGCAG
AGTATGCCGGTGTCTCTTATCAGACCGTTTCCCGCGTGGTGAACCAGGCCAGCCACGTTTCTGCGAAAAC
GCGGGAAAAAGTGGAAGCGGCGATGGCGGAGCTGAATTACATTCCCAACCGCGTGGCACAACAACTGGCG
GGCAAACAGTCGTTGCTGATTGGCGTTGCCACCTCCAGTCTGGCCCTGCACGCGCCGTCGCAAATTGTCG
CGGCGATTAAATCTCGCGCCGATCAACTGGGTGCCAGCGTGGTGGTGTCGATGGTAGAACGAAGCGGCGT
CGAAGCCTGTAAAGCGGCGGTGCACAATCTTCTCGCGCAACGCGTCAGTGGGCTGATCATTAACTATCCG
CTGGATGACCAGGATGCCATTGCTGTGGAAGCTGCCTGCACTAATGTTCCGGCGTTATTTCTTGATGTCT
CTGACCAGACACCCATCAACAGTATTATTTTCTCCCATGAAGACGGTACGCGACTGGGCGTGGAGCATCT
GGTCGCATTGGGTCACCAGCAAATCGCGCTGTTAGCGGGCCCATTAAGTTCTGTCTCGGCGCGTCTGCGT
CTGGCTGGCTGGCATAAATATCTCACTCGCAATCAAATTCAGCCGATAGCGGAACGGGAAGGCGACTGGA
GTGCCATGTCCGGTTTTCAACAAACCATGCAAATGCTGAATGAGGGCATCGTTCCCACTGCGATGCTGGT
TGCCAACGATCAGATGGCGCTGGGCGCAATGCGCGCCATTACCGAGTCCGGGCTGCGCGTTGGTGCGGAT
ATCTCGGTAGTGGGATACGACGATACCGAAGACAGCTCATGTTATATCCCGCCGTTAACCACCATCAAAC
AGGATTTTCGCCTGCTGGGGCAAACCAGCGTGGACCGCTTGCTGCAACTCTCTCAGGGCCAGGCGGTGAA
GGGCAATCAGCTGTTGCCCGTCTCACTGGTGAAAAGAAAAACCACCCTGGCGCCCAATACGCAAACCGCC
TCTCCCCGCGCGTTGGCCGATTCATTAATGCAGCTGGCACGACAGGTTTCCCGACTGGAAAGCGGGCAGT
GAGCGCAACGCAATTAATGTAAGTTAGCGCGAATTGATCTGGTTTGACAGCTTATCATCGACTGCACGGT
GCACCAATGCTTCTGGCGTCAGGCAGCCATCGGAAGCTGTGGTATGGCTGTGCAGGTCGTAAATCACTGC
ATAATTCGTGTCGCTCAAGGCGCACTCCCGTTCTGGATAATGTTTTTTGCGCCGACATCATAACGGTTCT
GGCAAATATTCTGAAATGAGCTGTTGACAATTAATCATCCGGCTCGTATAATGTGTGGAATTGTGAGCGG
ATAACAATTTCACACCCTAGGCCGCGGCCGCGCGAATTGTTAACTTTAAGAAGGAGATATACATATGGAT
CCGAATTCGAGCTCCGTCGACTCTAGAGCGGCCGCACTCGAGAGCGCTTGGAGCCACCCGCAGTTCGAGA
AAGGTGGAGGTTCCGGAGGTGGATCGGGAGGTGGATCGTGGAGCCACCCGCAGTTCGAAAAATAATGATG
AAAGCTTGCGGCCGCGTCGTGACTGGGAAAACCCTGGCGACTAGT
