>Addgene plasmid #45939 | pTD-CTwinStrep | depositor partial sequence | sequence record 69240 | customized MCS (MCSIII)
CGTAGCCAATTGTTAACTTTAAGAAGGAGATATACATATGGATCCGAATTCGAGCTCCGTCGACTCTAGA
GCGGCCGCACTCGAGAGCGCTTGGAGCCACCCGCAGTTCGAGAAAGGTGGAGGTTCCGGAGGTGGATCGG
GAGGTGGATCGTGGAGCCACCCGCAGTTCGAAAAATAATGATGAAAGCTTGTC
