>Addgene plasmid #45939 | pTD-CTwinStrep | addgene partial sequence | sequence record 70895 | lacI-F 5'-GCTTGCTGCAACTCTCTCAG-3'
CCGTCTCACTGGTGAAAAGAAAAACCACCCTGGCGCCCAATACGCAAACCGCCTCTCCCCGCGCGTTGGC
CGATTCATTAATGCAGCTGGCACGACAGGTTTCCCGACTGGAAAGCGGGCAGTGAGCGCAACGCAATTAA
TGTAAGTTAGCGCGAATTGATCTGGTTTGACAGCTTATCATCGACTGCACGGTGCACCAATGCTTCTGGC
GTCAGGCAGCCATCGGAAGCTGTGGTATGGCTGTGCAGGTCGTAAATCACTGCATAATTCGTGTCGCTCA
AGGCGCACTCCCGTTCTGGATAATGTTTTTTGCGCCGACATCATAACGGTTCTGGCAAATATTCTGAAAT
GAGCTGTTGACAATTAATCATCCGGCTCGTATAATGTGTGGAATTGTGAGCGGATAACAATTTCACACCC
TAGGCCGCGGCCGCGCGAATTGTTAACTTTAAGAAGGAGATATACATATGGATCCGAATTCGAGCTCCGT
CGACTCTAGAGCGGCCGCACTCGAGAGCGCTTGGAGCCACCCGCAGTTCGAGAAAGGTGGAGGTTCCGGA
GGTGGATCGGGAGGTGGATCGTGGAGCCACCCGCAGTTCGAAAAATAATGATGAAAGCTTGCGGCCGCGT
CGTGACTGGGAAAACCCTGGCGACTAGTCTTGGACTCCTGTTGATAGATCCAGTAATGACCTCAGAACTC
CATCTGGATTTGTTCAGAACGCTCGGTTGCCGCCGGGCGTTTTTTATTGGTGAGAATCCAGGGGTCCCCA
ATAATTACGATTTACGTATTTAAATGAACCTTGACCGAACGCAGCGGTGGTAACGGCGCAGTGGCGGTTT
TCATGGCTTGTTATGACTGTTTTTTTGGGGTACAGTCTATGCCTCGGGCATCCAAGCAGCAAGCGCGTTA
CGCCGTGGGTCGATGTTTGATGTTATGG
